>Addgene plasmid #80349 | pLenti-smURFP | addgene full sequence | sequence record 317291 | Addgene NGS Result
GTGGAATGTGTGTCAGTTAGGGTGTGGAAAGTCCCCAGGCTCCCCAGCAGGCAGAAGTATGCAAAGCATG
CATCTCAATTAGTCAGCAACCAGGTGTGGAAAGTCCCCAGGCTCCCCAGCAGGCAGAAGTATGCAAAGCA
TGCATCTCAATTAGTCAGCAACCATAGTCCCGCCCCTAACTCCGCCCATCCCGCCCCTAACTCCGCCCAT
CCCGCCCCTAACTCCGCCCAGTTCCGCCCATTCTCCGCCCCATGGCTGACTAATTTTTTTTATTTATGCA
GAGGCCGAGGCCGCCTCTGCCTCTGAGCTATTCCAGAAGTAGTGAGGAGGCTTTTTTGGAGGCCTAGGCT
TTTGCAAAAAGCTCCCGGGAGCTTGTATATCCATTTTCGGATCTGATCAGCACGTGTTGACAATTAATCA
TCGGCATAGTATATCGGCATAGTATAATACGACAAGGTGAGGAACTAAACCATGGCCAAGTTGACCAGTG
CCGTTCCGGTGCTCACCGCGCGCGACGTCGCCGGAGCGGTCGAGTTCTGGACCGACCGGCTCGGGTTCTC
CCGGGACTTCGTGGAGGACGACTTCGCCGGTGTGGTCCGGGACGACGTGACCCTGTTCATCAGCGCGGTC
CAGGACCAGGTGGTGCCGGACAACACCCTGGCCTGGGTGTGGGTGCGCGGCCTGGACGAGCTGTACGCCG
AGTGGTCGGAGGTCGTGTCCACGAACTTCCGGGACGCCTCCGGGCCGGCCATGACCGAGATCGGCGAGCA
GCCGTGGGGGCGGGAGTTCGCCCTGCGCGACCCGGCCGGCAACTGCGTGCACTTCGTGGCCGAGGAGCAG
GACTGACACGTGCTACGAGATTTCGATTCCACCGCCGCCTTCTATGAAAGGTTGGGCTTCGGAATCGTTT
TCCGGGACGCCGGCTGGATGATCCTCCAGCGCGGGGATCTCATGCTGGAGTTCTTCGCCCACCCCAACTT
GTTTATTGCAGCTTATAATGGTTACAAATAAAGCAATAGCATCACAAATTTCACAAATAAAGCATTTTTT
TCACTGCATTCTAGTTGTGGTTTGTCCAAACTCATCAATGTATCTTATCATGTCTGTATACCGTCGACCT
CTAGCTAGAGCTTGGCGTAATCATGGTCATAGCTGTTTCCTGTGTGAAATTGTTATCCGCTCACAATTCC
ACACAACATACGAGCCGGAAGCATAAAGTGTAAAGCCTGGGGTGCCTAATGAGTGAGCTAACTCACATTA
ATTGCGTTGCGCTCACTGCCCGCTTTCCAGTCGGGAAACCTGTCGTGCCAGCTGCATTAATGAATCGGCC
AACGCGCGGGGAGAGGCGGTTTGCGTATTGGGCGCTCTTCCGCTTCCTCGCTCACTGACTCGCTGCGCTC
GGTCGTTCGGCTGCGGCGAGCGGTATCAGCTCACTCAAAGGCGGTAATACGGTTATCCACAGAATCAGGG
GATAACGCAGGAAAGAACATGTGAGCAAAAGGCCAGCAAAAGGCCAGGAACCGTAAAAAGGCCGCGTTGC
TGGCGTTTTTCCATAGGCTCCGCCCCCCTGACGAGCATCACAAAAATCGACGCTCAAGTCAGAGGTGGCG
AAACCCGACAGGACTATAAAGATACCAGGCGTTTCCCCCTGGAAGCTCCCTCGTGCGCTCTCCTGTTCCG
ACCCTGCCGCTTACCGGATACCTGTCCGCCTTTCTCCCTTCGGGAAGCGTGGCGCTTTCTCATAGCTCAC
GCTGTAGGTATCTCAGTTCGGTGTAGGTCGTTCGCTCCAAGCTGGGCTGTGTGCACGAACCCCCCGTTCA
GCCCGACCGCTGCGCCTTATCCGGTAACTATCGTCTTGAGTCCAACCCGGTAAGACACGACTTATCGCCA
CTGGCAGCAGCCACTGGTAACAGGATTAGCAGAGCGAGGTATGTAGGCGGTGCTACAGAGTTCTTGAAGT
GGTGGCCTAACTACGGCTACACTAGAAGAACAGTATTTGGTATCTGCGCTCTGCTGAAGCCAGTTACCTT
CGGAAAAAGAGTTGGTAGCTCTTGATCCGGCAAACAAACCACCGCTGGTAGCGGTGGTTTTTTTGTTTGC
AAGCAGCAGATTACGCGCAGAAAAAAAGGATCTCAAGAAGATCCTTTGATCTTTTCTACGGGGTCTGACG
CTCAGTGGAACGAAAACTCACGTTAAGGGATTTTGGTCATGAGATTATCAAAAAGGATCTTCACCTAGAT
CCTTTTAAATTAAAAATGAAGTTTTAAATCAATCTAAAGTATATATGAGTAAACTTGGTCTGACAGTTAC
CAATGCTTAATCAGTGAGGCACCTATCTCAGCGATCTGTCTATTTCGTTCATCCATAGTTGCCTGACTCC
CCGTCGTGTAGATAACTACGATACGGGAGGGCTTACCATCTGGCCCCAGTGCTGCAATGATACCGCGAGA
CCCACGCTCACCGGCTCCAGATTTATCAGCAATAAACCAGCCAGCCGGAAGGGCCGAGCGCAGAAGTGGT
CCTGCAACTTTATCCGCCTCCATCCAGTCTATTAATTGTTGCCGGGAAGCTAGAGTAAGTAGTTCGCCAG
TTAATAGTTTGCGCAACGTTGTTGCCATTGCTACAGGCATCGTGGTGTCACGCTCGTCGTTTGGTATGGC
TTCATTCAGCTCCGGTTCCCAACGATCAAGGCGAGTTACATGATCCCCCATGTTGTGCAAAAAAGCGGTT
AGCTCCTTCGGTCCTCCGATCGTTGTCAGAAGTAAGTTGGCCGCAGTGTTATCACTCATGGTTATGGCAG
CACTGCATAATTCTCTTACTGTCATGCCATCCGTAAGATGCTTTTCTGTGACTGGTGAGTACTCAACCAA
GTCATTCTGAGAATAGTGTATGCGGCGACCGAGTTGCTCTTGCCCGGCGTCAATACGGGATAATACCGCG
CCACATAGCAGAACTTTAAAAGTGCTCATCATTGGAAAACGTTCTTCGGGGCGAAAACTCTCAAGGATCT
TACCGCTGTTGAGATCCAGTTCGATGTAACCCACTCGTGCACCCAACTGATCTTCAGCATCTTTTACTTT
CACCAGCGTTTCTGGGTGAGCAAAAACAGGAAGGCAAAATGCCGCAAAAAAGGGAATAAGGGCGACACGG
AAATGTTGAATACTCATACTCTTCCTTTTTCAATATTATTGAAGCATTTATCAGGGTTATTGTCTCATGA
GCGGATACATATTTGAATGTATTTAGAAAAATAAACAAATAGGGGTTCCGCGCACATTTCCCCGAAAAGT
GCCACCTGACGTCGACGGATCGGGAGATCTCCCGATCCCCTATGGTGCACTCTCAGTACAATCTGCTCTG
ATGCCGCATAGTTAAGCCAGTATCTGCTCCCTGCTTGTGTGTTGGAGGTCGCTGAGTAGTGCGCGAGCAA
AATTTAAGCTACAACAAGGCAAGGCTTGACCGACAATTGCATGAAGAATCTGCTTAGGGTTAGGCGTTTT
GCGCTGCTTCGCGATGTACGGGCCAGATATACGCGTTGACATTGATTATTGACTAGTTATTAATAGTAAT
CAATTACGGGGTCATTAGTTCATAGCCCATATATGGAGTTCCGCGTTACATAACTTACGGTAAATGGCCC
GCCTGGCTGACCGCCCAACGACCCCCGCCCATTGACGTCAATAATGACGTATGTTCCCATAGTAACGCCA
ATAGGGACTTTCCATTGACGTCAATGGGTGGAGTATTTACGGTAAACTGCCCACTTGGCAGTACATCAAG
TGTATCATATGCCAAGTACGCCCCCTATTGACGTCAATGACGGTAAATGGCCCGCCTGGCATTATGCCCA
GTACATGACCTTATGGGACTTTCCTACTTGGCAGTACATCTACGTATTAGTCATCGCTATTACCATGGTG
ATGCGGTTTTGGCAGTACATCAATGGGCGTGGATAGCGGTTTGACTCACGGGGATTTCCAAGTCTCCACC
CCATTGACGTCAATGGGAGTTTGTTTTGGCACCAAAATCAACGGGACTTTCCAAAATGTCGTAACAACTC
CGCCCCATTGACGCAAATGGGCGGTAGGCGTGTACGGTGGGAGGTCTATATAAGCAGCGCGTTTTGCCTG
TACTGGGTCTCTCTGGTTAGACCAGATCTGAGCCTGGGAGCTCTCTGGCTAACTAGGGAACCCACTGCTT
AAGCCTCAATAAAGCTTGCCTTGAGTGCTTCAAGTAGTGTGTGCCCGTCTGTTGTGTGACTCTGGTAACT
AGAGATCCCTCAGACCCTTTTAGTCAGTGTGGAAAATCTCTAGCAGTGGCGCCCGAACAGGGACTTGAAA
GCGAAAGGGAAACCAGAGGAGCTCTCTCGACGCAGGACTCGGCTTGCTGAAGCGCGCACGGCAAGAGGCG
AGGGGCGGCGACTGGTGAGTACGCCAAAAATTTTGACTAGCGGAGGCTAGAAGGAGAGAGATGGGTGCGA
GAGCGTCAGTATTAAGCGGGGGAGAATTAGATCGCGATGGGAAAAAATTCGGTTAAGGCCAGGGGGAAAG
AAAAAATATAAATTAAAACATATAGTATGGGCAAGCAGGGAGCTAGAACGATTCGCAGTTAATCCTGGCC
TGTTAGAAACATCAGAAGGCTGTAGACAAATACTGGGACAGCTACAACCATCCCTTCAGACAGGATCAGA
AGAACTTAGATCATTATATAATACAGTAGCAACCCTCTATTGTGTGCATCAAAGGATAGAGATAAAAGAC
ACCAAGGAAGCTTTAGACAAGATAGAGGAAGAGCAAAACAAAAGTAAGACCACCGCACAGCAAGCGGCCG
CTGATCTTCAGACCTGGAGGAGGAGATATGAGGGACAATTGGAGAAGTGAATTATATAAATATAAAGTAG
TAAAAATTGAACCATTAGGAGTAGCACCCACCAAGGCAAAGAGAAGAGTGGTGCAGAGAGAAAAAAGAGC
AGTGGGAATAGGAGCTTTGTTCCTTGGGTTCTTGGGAGCAGCAGGAAGCACTATGGGCGCAGCGTCAATG
ACGCTGACGGTACAGGCCAGACAATTATTGTCTGGTATAGTGCAGCAGCAGAACAATTTGCTGAGGGCTA
TTGAGGCGCAACAGCATCTGTTGCAACTCACAGTCTGGGGCATCAAGCAGCTCCAGGCAAGAATCCTGGC
TGTGGAAAGATACCTAAAGGATCAACAGCTCCTGGGGATTTGGGGTTGCTCTGGAAAACTCATTTGCACC
ACTGCTGTGCCTTGGAATGCTAGTTGGAGTAATAAATCTCTGGAACAGATTTGGAATCACACGACCTGGA
TGGAGTGGGACAGAGAAATTAACAATTACACAAGCTTAATACACTCCTTAATTGAAGAATCGCAAAACCA
GCAAGAAAAGAATGAACAAGAATTATTGGAATTAGATAAATGGGCAAGTTTGTGGAATTGGTTTAACATA
ACAAATTGGCTGTGGTATATAAAATTATTCATAATGATAGTAGGAGGCTTGGTAGGTTTAAGAATAGTTT
TTGCTGTACTTTCTATAGTGAATAGAGTTAGGCAGGGATATTCACCATTATCGTTTCAGACCCACCTCCC
AACCCCGAGGGGACCCGACAGGCCCGAAGGAATAGAAGAAGAAGGTGGAGAGAGAGACAGAGACAGATCC
ATTCGATTAGTGAACGGATCGGCACTGCGTGCGCCAATTCTGCAGACAAATGGCAGTATTCATCCACAAT
TTTAAAAGAAAAGGGGGGATTGGGGGGTACAGTGCAGGGGAAAGAATAGTAGACATAATAGCAACAGACA
TACAAACTAAAGAATTACAAAAACAAATTACAAAAATTCAAAATTTTCGGGTTTATTACAGGGACAGCAG
AGATCCAGTTTGGTTAATTAAACGCGTTGACATTGATTATTGACTAGTTATTAATAGTAATCAATTACGG
GGTCATTAGTTCATAGCCCATATATGGAGTTCCGCGTTACATAACTTACGGTAAATGGCCCGCCTGGCTG
ACCGCCCAACGACCCCCGCCCATTGACGTCAATAATGACGTATGTTCCCATAGTAACGCCAATAGGGACT
TTCCATTGACGTCAATGGGTGGAGTATTTACGGTAAACTGCCCACTTGGCAGTACATCAAGTGTATCATA
TGCCAAGTACGCCCCCTATTGACGTCAATGACGGTAAATGGCCCGCCTGGCATTATGCCCAGTACATGAC
CTTATGGGACTTTCCTACTTGGCAGTACATCTACGTATTAGTCATCGCTATTACCATGGTGATGCGGTTT
TGGCAGTACATCAATGGGCGTGGATAGCGGTTTGACTCACGGGGATTTCCAAGTCTCCACCCCATTGACG
TCAATGGGAGTTTGTTTTGGCACCAAAATCAACGGGACTTTCCAAAATGTCGTAACAACTCCGCCCCATT
GACGCAAATGGGCGGTAGGCGTGTACGGTGGGAGGTCTATATAAGCAGAGCTCTCTGGCTAACTAGAGAA
CCCACTGCTTACTGGCTTATCGAAATTAATACGACTCACTATAGGGAGACCCAAGCTGGGATCCGCCACC
ATGGCTAAGACTTCCGAACAGAGGGTGAACATTGCTACACTGCTGACAGAAAATAAGAAGAAAATCGTGG
ATAAGGCTTCCCAGGATCTGTGGCGGAGACACCCAGACCTGATCGCACCAGGAGGAATTGCTTTCTCTCA
GAGGGACCGCGCTCTGTGCCTGCGAGATTACGGCTGGTTCCTGCATCTGATCACCTTTTGTCTGCTGGCC
GGAGATAAGGGCCCCATCGAGTCTATTGGGCTGATCAGTATTCGAGAAATGTATAACTCACTGGGAGTGC
CCGTCCCTGCAATGATGGAGAGCATTAGATGCCTGAAAGAAGCCAGCCTGTCCCTGCTGGACGAAGAGGA
CGCCAACGAGACCGCACCCTACTTTGATTACATTATTAAGGCTATGAGCTAAGAATTCGATATCAAGCTT
ATCGATAATCAACCTCTGGATTACAAAATTTGTGAAAGATTGACTGGTATTCTTAACTATGTTGCTCCTT
TTACGCTATGTGGATACGCTGCTTTAATGCCTTTGTATCATGCTATTGCTTCCCGTATGGCTTTCATTTT
CTCCTCCTTGTATAAATCCTGGTTGCTGTCTCTTTATGAGGAGTTGTGGCCCGTTGTCAGGCAACGTGGC
GTGGTGTGCACTGTGTTTGCTGACGCAACCCCCACTGGTTGGGGCATTGCCACCACCTGTCAGCTCCTTT
CCGGGACTTTCGCTTTCCCCCTCCCTATTGCCACGGCGGAACTCATCGCCGCCTGCCTTGCCCGCTGCTG
GACAGGGGCTCGGCTGTTGGGCACTGACAATTCCGTGGTGTTGTCGGGGAAATCATCGTCCTTTCCTTGG
CTGCTCGCCTGTGTTGCCACCTGGATTCTGCGCGGGACGTCCTTCTGCTACGTCCCTTCGGCCCTCAATC
CAGCGGACCTTCCTTCCCGCGGCCTGCTGCCGGCTCTGCGGCCTCTTCCGCGTCTTCGCCTTCGCCCTCA
GACGAGTCGGATCTCCCTTTGGGCCGCCTCCCCGCATCGATACCGTCGACCTCGAGACCTAGAAAAACAT
GGAGCAATCACAAGTAGCAATACAGCAGCTACCAATGCTGATTGTGCCTGGCTAGAAGCACAAGAGGAGG
AGGAGGTGGGTTTTCCAGTCACACCTCAGGTACCTTTAAGACCAATGACTTACAAGGCAGCTGTAGATCT
TAGCCACTTTTTAAAAGAAAAGGGGGGACTGGAAGGGCTAATTCACTCCCAACGAAGACAAGATATCCTT
GATCTGTGGATCTACCACACACAAGGCTACTTCCCTGATTGGCAGAACTACACACCAGGGCCAGGGATCA
GATATCCACTGACCTTTGGATGGTGCTACAAGCTAGTACCAGTTGAGCAAGAGAAGGTAGAAGAAGCCAA
TGAAGGAGAGAACACCCGCTTGTTACACCCTGTGAGCCTGCATGGGATGGATGACCCGGAGAGAGAAGTA
TTAGAGTGGAGGTTTGACAGCCGCCTAGCATTTCATCACATGGCCCGAGAGCTGCATCCGGACTGTACTG
GGTCTCTCTGGTTAGACCAGATCTGAGCCTGGGAGCTCTCTGGCTAACTAGGGAACCCACTGCTTAAGCC
TCAATAAAGCTTGCCTTGAGTGCTTCAAGTAGTGTGTGCCCGTCTGTTGTGTGACTCTGGTAACTAGAGA
TCCCTCAGACCCTTTTAGTCAGTGTGGAAAATCTCTAGCAGGGCCCGTTTAAACCCGCTGATCAGCCTCG
ACTGTGCCTTCTAGTTGCCAGCCATCTGTTGTTTGCCCCTCCCCCGTGCCTTCCTTGACCCTGGAAGGTG
CCACTCCCACTGTCCTTTCCTAATAAAATGAGGAAATTGCATCGCATTGTCTGAGTAGGTGTCATTCTAT
TCTGGGGGGTGGGGTGGGGCAGGACAGCAAGGGGGAGGATTGGGAAGACAATAGCAGGCATGCTGGGGAT
GCGGTGGGCTCTATGGCTTCTGAGGCGGAAAGAACCAGCTGGGGCTCTAGGGGGTATCCCC
[124 nt withheld, positions 8602-8725]
C
[91 nt withheld, positions 8727-8817]
A
[49 nt withheld, positions 8819-8867]
CCTTTGACGTTGGAGTCCACGTTCTTT
[37 nt withheld, positions 8895-8931]
ACCCTATCTCGGTCTATTCTTTTGATTTATAAGGGATTTTGCCGATTTCGGCCTATTGGTTAAAAAATGA
GCTGATTTAACAAAAATTTAACGCGAATTAATTCT
Features (pLannotate 1.2.2; 36 found; start..end, strand, type, name):
     21..92      +  promoter       SV40 promoter (fragment): SV40 enhancer and early promoter
     93..164     +  promoter       SV40 promoter (fragment): SV40 enhancer and early promoter
    168..188     +  rep_origin     SV40 ori (fragment): SV40 origin of replication
    189..358     +  promoter       SV40 promoter (fragment): SV40 early promoter
    406..453     +  promoter       EM7 promoter: synthetic bacterial promoter&nbsp
    472..846     +  CDS            BleoR: antibiotic-binding protein; Sh ble from Streptoalloteichus hindustanus; confers resistance to bleomycin, phleomycin, and Zeocin™
    856..981     +  CDS            ble (fragment): BLE_KLEPN - Experimental evidence at protein level: Swiss-Prot protein existence level 1. Binding protein with a strong affinity to the bleomycin family of antibiotics. Binds to CL990; an antimitotic-antibiotic compound. From Klebsiella pneumoniae.
    976..1097    +  polyA_signal   SV40 poly(A) signal: SV40 polyadenylation signal
   1170..1186    -  protein_bind   lac operator: The lac repressor binds to the lac operator to inhibit transcription in E. coli. This inhibition can be relieved by adding lactose or isopropyl-β-D-thiogalactopyranoside (IPTG). lac repressor encoded by lacI
   1194..1224    -  promoter       lac promoter: promoter for the E. coli lac operon
   1239..1260    -  protein_bind   CAP binding site: CAP binding activates transcription in the presence of cAMP. E. coli catabolite activator protein
   1273..1365    -  CDS            lacI (fragment): lac repressor; lacI; The lac repressor binds to the lac operator to inhibit transcription in E. coli. This inhibition can be relieved by adding lactose or isopropyl-β-D-thiogalactopyranoside (IPTG).
   1548..2136    -  rep_origin     ori: high-copy-number ColE1/pMB1/pBR322/pUC origin of replication
   2307..3167    -  CDS            AmpR: β-lactamase; bla; confers resistance to ampicillin, carbenicillin, and related antibiotics
   3168..3272    -  promoter       AmpR promoter: bla
   3331..3383    -  misc_feature   bom (fragment): basis of mobility region from pBR322
   3538..3917    +  enhancer       CMV enhancer: human cytomegalovirus immediate early enhancer
   3918..4117    +  promoter       CMV promoter: human cytomegalovirus (CMV) immediate early promoter
   4135..4315    +  LTR            5' LTR (truncated): truncated 5' long terminal repeat (LTR) from HIV-1
   4362..4487    +  misc_feature   HIV-1 Ψ: packaging signal of human immunodeficiency virus type 1
   4471..4834    +  CDS            HIV-1 gag (fragment): gag protein from human immunodeficiency virus 1; gag
   4980..5213    +  misc_feature   RRE: The Rev response element (RRE) of HIV-1 allows for Rev-dependent mRNA export from the nucleus to the cytoplasm.
   5590..5690    +  CDS            Rev (fragment): human immunodeficiency virus 1 (HIV-1) Rev protein; rev; enhances nuclear export of unspliced and incompletely spliced viral mRNAs
   5740..5857    +  misc_feature   cPPT/CTS: central polypurine tract and central termination sequence of HIV-1
   5909..6288    +  enhancer       CMV enhancer: human cytomegalovirus immediate early enhancer
   6289..6492    +  promoter       CMV promoter: human cytomegalovirus (CMV) immediate early promoter
   6488..6521    +  LTR            5' LTR (truncated) (fragment): truncated 5' long terminal repeat (LTR) from HIV-1
   6537..6555    +  promoter       T7 promoter: promoter for bacteriophage T7 RNA polymerase
   6581..6982    +  CDS            smURFP: dimeric small ultra-red fluorescent protein derived from a cyanobacterial phycobiliprotein (Rodriguez et al., 2016)
   6983..7007    +  misc_feature   MCS (fragment): pBluescript multiple cloning site
   7007..7595    +  misc_feature   WPRE: woodchuck hepatitis virus posttranscriptional regulatory element
   7532..8113    +  CDS            nef (fragment): NEF_HV1H2 - Experimental evidence at protein level: Swiss-Prot protein existence level 1. Extracellular Nef protein targets CD4(+) T-lymphocytes for apoptosis by interacting with CXCR4 surface receptors. From Human immunodeficiency virus type 1 group M subtype B (isolate HXB2) (HIV-1).
   8120..8300    +  LTR            5' LTR (truncated): truncated 5' long terminal repeat (LTR) from HIV-1
   8332..8556    +  polyA_signal   bGH poly(A) signal: bovine growth hormone polyadenylation signal
   8560..8581    +  promoter       SV40 promoter (fragment): SV40 enhancer and early promoter
   8602..9030    +  rep_origin     f1 ori (sequence partly withheld): f1 bacteriophage origin of replication; arrow indicates direction of (+) strand synthesis
