[The description below was written by a language model from this plasmid's Addgene catalogue record and pLannotate feature annotations shown in this document.]
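Description:
pLenti-smURFP is an HIV-1-based lentiviral transfer vector built on a pLenti backbone and described in the record as second generation, designed to deliver and express the small Ultra-Red Fluorescent Protein (smURFP) in mammalian cells. It is propagated in E. coli through a ColE1/pUC-type origin with ampicillin selection from the β-lactamase gene. The catalogue lists it as low copy and recommends recombination-deficient hosts, which fits the repeated LTR and CMV sequences it carries. An f1 origin is also present. Outside the viral region, an SV40 early promoter/origin and a bacterial EM7 promoter drive the Sh ble gene, followed by an SV40 polyadenylation signal, giving a bleomycin/Zeocin resistance cassette. Because it lies outside the LTRs, this marker would not be transferred by the virus.

A CMV enhancer/promoter sits upstream of a truncated 5′ LTR and drives transcription of the genomic RNA in packaging cells. The Ψ packaging signal with a partial gag sequence, the Rev response element for Rev-dependent nuclear export, and the cPPT/CTS follow it. A second, internal CMV enhancer/promoter then drives the 402 bp synthetic smURFP coding sequence, cloned between BamHI and EcoRI, with a T7 promoter just upstream that serves as a sequencing primer site. The WPRE downstream enhances transcript stability and expression. The cassette ends with a second LTR (annotated by the software as a truncated LTR) and a bGH polyadenylation signal.

smURFP is a dimeric far-red fluorescent protein evolved from a cyanobacterial phycobiliprotein. The vector is used with helper packaging and envelope plasmids to produce lentivirus for far-red labelling of transduced cells. The sequenced record is 9,036 nt, slightly longer than the 9,016 bp listed in the catalogue.
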