Addgene plasmid #80349: pLenti-smURFP
Purpose: Lentiviral transfer vector under the CMV promoter that expresses smURFP.
Depositing lab: Erik Rodriguez & Roger Tsien. Depositing organization: University of California, San Diego (UCSD). Publication: A far-red fluorescent protein evolved from a cyanobacterial phycobiliprotein. Rodriguez EA, Tran GN, Gross LA, Crisp JL, Shu X, Lin JY, Tsien RY. Nat Methods. 2016 Aug 1. doi: 10.1038/nmeth.3935. PubMed 27479328.
Backbone
  Vector backbone: pLenti
  Backbone manufacturer: Deisseroth / Boyden lab
  Backbone size w/o insert (bp): 8614
  Total vector size (bp): 9016
  Modifications to backbone: Lentiviral transfer vector (2nd Generation) under CMV promoter
  Vector type: Lentiviral
Growth in bacteria
  Bacterial resistance: Ampicillin, 100 μg/mL
  Growth temperature: 30°C
  Growth strain: NEB Stable
  Growth instructions: Any growth strain that avoids recombination and 30 ˚C is recommended to avoid loss of DNA upon propagation.
  Copy number: Low Copy
Gene/Insert
  Gene/Insert name: smURFP (alt name: small Ultra-Red Fluorescent Protein)
  Species: Synthetic
  Insert size (bp): 402
  GenBank ID: KX449134
  Promoter: CMV
  Cloning method: Restriction Enzyme; 5′ cloning site BamHI (not destroyed); 3′ cloning site EcoRI (not destroyed)
  Sequencing primers: 5′ taatacgactcactataggg; 3′ Unnecessary
Terms and licenses: Academic/Nonprofit Terms; Industry Terms: Not Available to Industry
How to cite: pLenti-smURFP was a gift from Erik Rodriguez & Roger Tsien (Addgene plasmid # 80349 ; http://n2t.net/addgene:80349 ; RRID:Addgene_80349)
