>Addgene plasmid #80349 | pLenti-smURFP | depositor partial sequence | sequence record 151198 | smURFP
ATGGCTAAGACTTCCGAACAGAGGGTGAACATTGCTACACTGCTGACAGAAAATAAGAAGAAAATCGTGG
ATAAGGCTTCCCAGGATCTGTGGCGGAGACACCCAGACCTGATCGCACCAGGAGGAATTGCTTTCTCTCA
GAGGGACCGCGCTCTGTGCCTGCGAGATTACGGCTGGTTCCTGCATCTGATCACCTTTTGTCTGCTGGCC
GGAGATAAGGGCCCCATCGAGTCTATTGGGCTGATCAGTATTCGAGAAATGTATAACTCACTGGGAGTGC
CCGTCCCTGCAATGATGGAGAGCATTAGATGCCTGAAAGAAGCCAGCCTGTCCCTGCTGGACGAAGAGGA
CGCCAACGAGACCGCACCCTACTTTGATTACATTATTAAGGCTATGAGCTAA
