>Addgene plasmid #80349 | pLenti-smURFP | addgene partial sequence | sequence record 153498 | WPRE-R 5'-CATAGCGTAAAAGGAGCAACA-3'
TCAATCTTTCACAAATTTTGTAATCCAGAGGTTGATTATCGATAAGCTTGATATCGAATTCTTAGCTCAT
AGCCTTAATAATGTAATCAAAGTAGGGTGCGGTCTCGTTGGCGTCCTCTTCGTCCAGCAGGGACAGGCTG
GCTTCTTTCAGGCATCTAATGCTCTCCATCATTGCAGGGACGGGCACTCCCAGTGAGTTATACATTTCTC
GAATACTGATCAGCCCAATAGACTCGATGGGGCCCTTATCTCCGGCCAGCAGACAAAAGGTGATCAGATG
CAGGAACCAGCCGTAATCTCGCAGGCACAGAGCGCGGTCCCTCTGAGAGAAAGCAATTCCTCCTGGTGCG
ATCAGGTCTGGGTGTCTCCGCCACAGATCCTGGGAAGCCTTATCCACGATTTTCTTCTTATTTTCTGTCA
GCAGTGTAGCAATGTTCACCCTCTGTTCGGAAGTCTTAGCCATGGTGGCGGATCCCAGCTTGGGTCTCCC
TATAGTGAGTCGTATTAATTTCGATAAGCCAGTAAGCAGTGGGTTCTCTAGTTAGCCAGAGAGCTCTGCT
TATATAGACCTCCCACCGTACACGCCTACCGCCCATTTGCGTCAATGGGGCGGAGTTGTTACGACATTTT
GGAAAGTCCCGTTGATTTTGGTGCCAAAACAAACTCCCATTGACGTCAATGGGGTGGAGACTTGGAAATC
CCCGTGAGTCAAACCGCTATCCACGCCCATTGATGTACTGCCAAAACCGCATCACCATGGTAATAGCGAT
GACTAATACGTAGATGTACTGCCAAGTAGGAAAGTCCCATAAGGTCATGTACTGGGCATAATGCCAGGCG
GGCCATTTACCGTCATTGACGTCAATAGGGGGCGTACTTGGCATATGATACACTTGATGTACTGCCAAGT
GGGCAGTTTACCGTAAATACTCCACCCATTGACGTCAATGGAAAGTCCCTATTGGCGTTACTATGGGAAC
ATACGTCATTATTGACGTCAATGG
